>Addgene plasmid #243860 | pMB1a1_Red | addgene full sequence | sequence record 492950 | Addgene NGS Result
CGTCTCAGGAGAGAGACCCCTTTGACGGCTAGCTCAGTCCTAGGTATAGTGCTAGCTCAAAGAGAAAGAG
GGGACAAACTGAATGGTGAGCAAAGGCGAAGCGGTGATTAAAGAATTTATGCGCTTTAAAGTGCATATGG
AAGGCAGCATGAACGGCCATGAATTTGAAATTGAAGGCGAAGGCGAAGGCCGCCCGTATGAAGGCACCCA
GACCGCGAAACTGAAAGTGACCAAAGGCGGCCCGCTGCCGTTTAGCTGGGATATTCTGAGCCCGCAGTTT
ATGTATGGCAGCCGCGCGTTTATTAAACATCCGGCGGATATTCCGGATTATTATAAACAGAGCTTTCCGG
AAGGCTTTAAATGGGAACGCGTGATGAACTTTGAAGATGGCGGCGCGGTGACCGTGACCCAGGATACCAG
CCTGGAAGATGGCACCCTGATTTATAAAGTGAAACTGCGCGGCACCAACTTTCCGCCGGATGGCCCGGTG
ATGCAGAAAAAAACCATGGGCTGGGAAGCGAGCACCGAACGCCTGTATCCGGAAGATGGCGTGCTGAAAG
GCGATATTAAAATGGCGCTGCGCCTGAAAGATGGCGGCCGCTATCTGGCGGATTTTAAAACCACCTATAA
AGCGAAAAAACCGGTGCAGATGCCGGGCGCGTATAACGTGGATCGCAAACTGGATATTACCAGCCATAAC
GAAGATTATACCGTGGTGGAACAGTATGAACGCAGCGAAGGCCGCCATAGCACCGGCGGCATGGATGAAC
TGTATAAATAAGCTTCCAGGCATCAAATAAAACGAAAGGCTCAGTCGAAAGACTGGGCCTTTCGTTTTAT
CTGTTGTTTGTCGGTGAACGCTCTCGGTCTCTCGCTGTCATGAGACGAATTCTGACACGGTTATCCACAG
AATCAGGGGATACTAAATACATTCAAATATGTATCCGCTCATGAGACAATAACCCTGATAAATGCTTCAA
TAATATTGAAAAAGGAAGAGTATGAGTATTCAACATTTCCGTGTCGCCCTTATTCCCTTTTTTGCGGCAT
TTTGCCTTCCTGTTTTTGCTCACCCAGAAACGCTGGTGAAAGTAAAAGATGCTGAAGATCAGTTGGGTGC
ACGAGTGGGTTACATCGAACTGGATCTCAACAGCGGTAAGATCCTTGAGAGTTTTCGCCCCGAAGAACGT
TTTCCAATGATGAGCACTTTTAAAGTTCTGCTATGTGGCGCGGTATTATCCCGTGTTGACGCCGGGCAAG
AGCAACTCGGTCGCCGCATACACTATTCTCAGAATGACTTGGTTGAGTACTCACCAGTCACAGAAAAGCA
TCTTACGGATGGCATGACAGTAAGAGAATTATGCAGTGCTGCCATAACCATGAGTGATAACACTGCGGCC
AACTTACTTCTGACAACGATCGGAGGACCGAAGGAGCTAACCGCTTTTTTGCACAACATGGGGGATCATG
TAACTCGCCTTGATCGTTGGGAACCGGAGCTGAATGAAGCCATACCAAACGACGAGCGTGACACCACGAT
GCCTGTAGCAATGGCAACAACGTTGCGCAAACTATTAACTGGCGAACTACTTACTCTAGCTTCCCGGCAA
CAATTAATAGACTGGATGGAGGCGGATAAAGTTGCAGGACCACTTCTGCGCTCGGCCCTTCCGGCTGGCT
GGTTTATTGCTGATAAATCTGGAGCCGGTGAGCGTGGTTCTCGCGGTATCATTGCAGCACTGGGGCCAGA
TGGTAAGCCCTCCCGTATCGTAGTTATCTACACGACGGGGAGTCAGGCAACTATGGATGAACGAAATAGA
CAGATCGCTGAGATAGGTGCCTCACTGATTAAGCATTGGTAACTGTCAGACCAAGTTTACTCATATATAC
TTTAGATTGATTTAAAACTTCATTTTTAATTTAAAAGGATCTAGGTGAAGATCCTTTTTGATAATCTCAT
GACCAAAATCCCTTAACGTGAGTTTTCGTTCCACTGAGCGTCAGACCCCGTAGAAAAGATCAAAGGATCT
TCTTGAGATCCTTTTTTTCTGCGCGTAATCTGCTGCTTGCAAACAAAAAAACCACCGCTACCAGCGGTGG
TTTGTTTGCCGGATCAAGAGCTACCAACTCTTTTTCCGAAGGTAACTGGCTTCAGCAGAGCGCAGATACC
AAATACTGTCCTTCTAGTGTAGCCGTAGTTAGGCCACCACTTCAAGAACTCTGTAGCACCGCCTACATAC
CTCGCTCTGCTAATCCTGTTACCAGTGGCTGCTGCCAGTGGCGATAAGTCGTGTCTTACCGGGTTGGACT
CAAGACGATAGTTACCGGATAAGGCGCAGCGGTCGGGCTGAACGGGGGGTTCGTGCACACAGCCCAGCTT
GGAGCGAACGACCTACACCGAACTGAGATACCTACAGCGTGAGCTATGAGAAAGCGCCACGCTTCCCGAA
GGGAGAAAGGCGGACAGGTATCCGGTAAGCGGCAGGGTCGGAACAGGAGAGCGCACGAGGGAGCTTCCAG
GGGGAAACGCCTGGTATCTTTATAGTCCTGTCGGGTTTCGCCACCTCTGACTTGAGCGTCGATTTTTGTG
ATGCTCGTCAGGGGGGCGGAGCCTATGGAAAAACGCCAGCAACGCGGCCTTTTTACGGTTCCTGGCCTTT
TGCTGGCCTTTTGCTCACATGTTCTTTCCTGCGTTATCCCCTGATTCTGTGGATAACCGTATTACCGCCT
TTGAGTGAGCTGATACCGCTCGCCACAGCCGAACGACCGAGCGCAGCGAGTCAGTGAGCGAGGAAGCGGA
AGAGCGCCTGATGCGGTATTTTCTCCTTACGCATCTGTGCGGTATTTCACACCGCATATGGTGCACTCTC
AGTACAATCTGCTCTGATGCCGCATAGTTAAGCCAGTATACACTCCGCTATCGCTACGTGACTGGGTCAT
GGCTGCGCCCCGACACCCGCCAACACCCGCTGACGCGCCCTGACGGGCTTGTCTGCTCCCGGCATCCGCT
TACAGACAAGCTGTGACCGTTTTAACGCGAATTTTAACAAAATATTAACGCTTACAATTTTAACGAATT
Features (pLannotate 1.2.2; 9 found; start..end, strand, type, name):
     22..48      +  promoter       J23119(SpeI) promoter (fragment): bacterial promoter (Registry of Standard Biological Parts BBa J23119) modified to end with an SpeI site
     83..778     +  CDS            mScarlet-I: mScarlet-I is a basic (constitutively fluorescent) red fluorescent protein published in 2016, derived from synthetic construct. It is reported to be a rapidly-maturing monomer with moderate acid sensitivity.
    794..865     +  terminator     rrnB T1 terminator: transcription terminator T1 from the E. coli rrnB gene
    897..922     -  rep_origin     RSF ori (fragment): Plasmids containing the RSF 1030 origin of replication can be propagated in E. coli cells that contain additional plasmids with compatible origins.
    930..1001    +  promoter       AmpR promoter: bla
   1002..1862    +  CDS            AmpR: β-lactamase; bla; confers resistance to ampicillin, carbenicillin, and related antibiotics
   2033..2621    +  rep_origin     ori: high-copy-number ColE1/pMB1/pBR322/pUC origin of replication
   2807..2947    -  misc_feature   bom: basis of mobility region from pBR322
   3031..3070    +  rep_origin     M13 ori (fragment): M13 bacteriophage origin of replication; arrow indicates direction of (+) strand synthesis
