[The description below was written by a language model from this plasmid's Addgene catalogue record and pLannotate feature annotations shown in this document.]
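Description:
pMB1a1_Red is a small (about 3.1 kb) bacterial expression plasmid from a GoldenBraid2.0 modular cloning toolkit adapted for E. coli and related enteric bacteria. It is built on a pMB1 backbone, and the feature table shows a ColE1/pMB1-family origin of replication together with the pBR322 bom (basis of mobility) region. The annotation software labels this origin class generically as high copy, but the catalogue entry lists the plasmid as low copy, which would fit a pBR322-like rather than a pUC-like version of the origin. Selection is by ampicillin, through the bla β-lactamase gene expressed from its own promoter. Two very short matches to the RSF and M13 origins are also annotated. At only a few dozen bases each, they are most likely incidental sequence similarities or junction remnants rather than functional replication elements.

The payload is a compact reporter cassette. A fragment of the strong constitutive synthetic promoter J23119 lies upstream of the coding sequence for mScarlet-I, a rapidly maturing monomeric red fluorescent protein, and the rrnB T1 transcription terminator follows. The recorded insert size of 847 bp corresponds to this whole transcriptional unit, which was assembled by Golden Gate cloning.

The record describes the plasmid only as a GoldenBraid2.0 expression vector. In such systems a visibly coloured cassette commonly serves as a placeholder that is replaced during type IIS assembly, so that correct clones can be picked by loss of red colour. The name "Red" is consistent with that role, but neither this use nor any type IIS restriction sites are stated in the record. The "a1" in the name may indicate an alpha-level GoldenBraid destination position, though this too is not confirmed.
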