Addgene plasmid #243860: pMB1a1_Red
Purpose: GoldenBraid2.0 expression vector.
Depositing lab: Christophe Herman. Depositing organization: Baylor College of Medicine. Publication: GoldenBraid2.0 E. coli: a comprehensive and characterized toolkit for enterics. Cooke MB, Welch KT, Ramirez LD, Wen AX, Marciano DC, Herman C. Synth Biol (Oxf). 2025 Aug 14;10(1):ysaf015. doi: 10.1093/synbio/ysaf015. eCollection 2025. PubMed 40927394.
Backbone
  Vector backbone: pMB1
  Vector type: Bacterial Expression
Growth in bacteria
  Bacterial resistance: Ampicillin, 100 μg/mL
  Growth temperature: 37°C
  Growth strain: DH5alpha
  Copy number: Low Copy
Gene/Insert
  Gene/Insert name: mScarlet-I
  Species: Synthetic
  Insert size (bp): 847
  Cloning method: Golden Gate
Terms and licenses: Academic/Nonprofit Terms; Industry Terms: Not Available to Industry
How to cite: pMB1a1_Red was a gift from Christophe Herman (Addgene plasmid # 243860 ; http://n2t.net/addgene:243860 ; RRID:Addgene_243860)
